>Addgene plasmid #218960 | pQE81XN-msYFP | addgene full sequence | sequence record 446223 | Addgene NGS Result
CTCGAGAAATCATAAAAAATTTATTTGCTTTGTGAGCGGATAACAATTATAATAGATTCAATTGTGAGCG
GATAACAATTTCACACAGAATTCATTAAAGAGGAGAAATTAACTATGAGAGGATCTCACCATCACCATCA
CCATACGGATCCACTAGTCGCCACCATGGATAGCACTGAGAGCCTGTTCACCGGGGTGGTGCCCATCCTG
GTCGAGCTGGACGGCGACGTAAACGGCCACAAGTTCAGCGTGCGCGGCGAGGGCGAGGGCGATGCCACCA
ACGGCAAGCTGACCCTGAAGCTGATCTGCACCACCGGCAAGCTGCCCGTGCCCTGGCCCACCCTCGTGAC
CACCCTGGGCTACGGCGTGCAGTGCTTCGCCCGCTACCCCGACCACATGAAGCAGCACGACTTCTTCAAG
TCCGCCATGCCCGAAGGCTACGTCCAGGAGCGCACCATCACCTTCAAGGACGACGGCACCTACAAGACCC
GCGCCGAGGTGAAGTTCGAGGGCGACACCCTGGTGAACCGCATCGAGCTGAAGGGCATCGACTTCAAGGA
GGACGGCAACATCCTGGGGCACAAGCTGGAGTACAACTTCAACAGCCACAACGTCTATATCACCGCCGAC
AAGCAGAAGAACGGCATCAAGGCCAACTTCAAGATCCGCCACAACGTGGAGGACGGCGGCGTGCAGCTCG
CCGACCACTACCAGCAGAACACCCCCATCGGCGACGGCCCCGTGCTGCTGCCCGACAACCACTACCTGAG
CTACCAGTCCAAGCTGAGCAAAGACCCCAACGAGAAGCGCGATCACATGGTCCTGCTGGAGTTCGTGACC
GCCGCCGGGATCACTCACGGCAGCTCCGGCTCCAGCGGGTAAAGCGGCCGCGACTCTAGATCACTCGGTA
CCCCGGGTCGACCTGCAGCCAAGCTTAATTAGCTGAGCTTGGACTCCTGTTGATAGATCCAGTAATGACC
TCAGAACTCCATCTGGATTTGTTCAGAACGCTCGGTTGCCGCCGGGCGTTTTTTATTGGTGAGAATCCAA
GCTAGCTTGGCGAGATTTTCAGGAGCTAAGGAAGCTAAAATGGAGAAAAAAATCACTGGATATACCACCG
TTGATATATCCCAATGGCATCGTAAAGAACATTTTGAGGCATTTCAGTCAGTTGCTCAATGTACCTATAA
CCAGACCGTTCAGCTGGATATTACGGCCTTTTTAAAGACCGTAAAGAAAAATAAGCACAAGTTTTATCCG
GCCTTTATTCACATTCTTGCCCGCCTGATGAATGCTCATCCGGAATTTCGTATGGCAATGAAAGACGGTG
AGCTGGTGATATGGGATAGTGTTCACCCTTGTTACACCGTTTTCCATGAGCAAACTGAAACGTTTTCATC
GCTCTGGAGTGAATACCACGACGATTTCCGGCAGTTTCTACACATATATTCGCAAGATGTGGCGTGTTAC
GGTGAAAACCTGGCCTATTTCCCTAAAGGGTTTATTGAGAATATGTTTTTCGTCTCAGCCAATCCCTGGG
TGAGTTTCACCAGTTTTGATTTAAACGTGGCCAATATGGACAACTTCTTCGCCCCCGTTTTCACTATGGG
CAAATATTATACGCAAGGCGACAAGGTGCTGATGCCGCTGGCGATTCAGGTTCATCATGCCGTTTGTGAT
GGCTTCCATGTCGGCAGAATGCTTAATGAATTACAACAGTACTGCGATGAGTGGCAGGGCGGGGCGTAAT
TTTTTTAAGGCAGTTATTGGTGCCCTTAAACGCCTGGGGTAATGACTCTCTAGCTTGAGGCATCAAATAA
AACGAAAGGCTCAGTCGAAAGACTGGGCCTTTCGTTTTATCTGTTGTTTGTCGGTGAACGCTCTCCTGAG
TAGGACAAATCCGCCCTCTAGATTACGTGCAGTCGATGATAAGCTGTCAAACATGAGAATTGTGCCTAAT
GAGTGAGCTAACTTACATTAATTGCGTTGCGCTCACTGCCCGCTTTCCAGTCGGGAAACCTGTCGTGCCA
GCTGCATTAATGAATCGGCCAACGCGCGGGGAGAGGCGGTTTGCGTATTGGGCGCCAGGGTGGTTTTTCT
TTTCACCAGTGAGACGGGCAACAGCTGATTGCCCTTCACCGCCTGGCCCTGAGAGAGTTGCAGCAAGCGG
TCCACGCTGGTTTGCCCCAGCAGGCGAAAATCCTGTTTGATGGTGGTTAACGGCGGGATATAACATGAGC
TGTCTTCGGTATCGTCGTATCCCACTACCGAGATATCCGCACCAACGCGCAGCCCGGACTCGGTAATGGC
GCGCATTGCGCCCAGCGCCATCTGATCGTTGGCAACCAGCATCGCAGTGGGAACGATGCCCTCATTCAGC
ATTTGCATGGTTTGTTGAAAACCGGACATGGCACTCCAGTCGCCTTCCCGTTCCGCTATCGGCTGAATTT
GATTGCGAGTGAGATATTTATGCCAGCCAGCCAGACGCAGACGCGCCGAGACAGAACTTAATGGGCCCGC
TAACAGCGCGATTTGCTGGTGACCCAATGCGACCAGATGCTCCACGCCCAGTCGCGTACCGTCTTCATGG
GAGAAAATAATACTGTTGATGGGTGTCTGGTCAGAGACATCAAGAAATAACGCCGGAACATTAGTGCAGG
CAGCTTCCACAGCAATGGCATCCTGGTCATCCAGCGGATAGTTAATGATCAGCCCACTGACGCGTTGCGC
GAGAAGATTGTGCACCGCCGCTTTACAGGCTTCGACGCCGCTTCGTTCTACCATCGACACCACCACGCTG
GCACCCAGTTGATCGGCGCGAGATTTAATCGCCGCGACAATTTGCGACGGCGCGTGCAGGGCCAGACTGG
AGGTGGCAACGCCAATCAGCAACGACTGTTTGCCCGCCAGTTGTTGTGCCACGCGGTTGGGAATGTAATT
CAGCTCCGCCATCGCCGCTTCCACTTTTTCCCGCGTTTTCGCAGAAACGTGGCTGGCCTGGTTCACCACG
CGGGAAACGGTCTGATAAGAGACACCGGCATACTCTGCGACATCGTATAACGTTACTGGTTTCACATTCA
CCACCCTGAATTGACTCTCTTCCGGGCGCTATCATGCCATACCGCGAAAGGTTTTGCACCATTCGATGGT
GTCGGAATTTCGGGCAGCGTTGGGTCCTGGCCACGGGTGCGCATGATCTAGAGCTGCCTCGCGCGTTTCG
GTGATGACGGTGAAAACCTCTGACACATGCAGCTCCCGGAGACGGTCACAGCTTGTCTGTAAGCGGATGC
CGGGAGCAGACAAGCCCGTCAGGGCGCGTCAGCGGGTGTTGGCGGGTGTCGGGGCGCAGCCATGACCCAG
TCACGTAGCGATAGCGGAGTGTATACTGGCTTAACTATGCGGCATCAGAGCAGATTGTACTGAGAGTGCA
CCATATGCGGTGTGAAATACCGCACAGATGCGTAAGGAGAAAATACCGCATCAGGCGCTCTTCCGCTTCC
TCGCTCACTGACTCGCTGCGCTCGGTCGTTCGGCTGCGGCGAGCGGTATCAGCTCACTCAAAGGCGGTAA
TACGGTTATCCACAGAATCAGGGGATAACGCAGGAAAGAACATGTGAGCAAAAGGCCAGCAAAAGGCCAG
GAACCGTAAAAAGGCCGCGTTGCTGGCGTTTTTCCATAGGCTCCGCCCCCCTGACGAGCATCACAAAAAT
CGACGCTCAAGTCAGAGGTGGCGAAACCCGACAGGACTATAAAGATACCAGGCGTTTCCCCCTGGAAGCT
CCCTCGTGCGCTCTCCTGTTCCGACCCTGCCGCTTACCGGATACCTGTCCGCCTTTCTCCCTTCGGGAAG
CGTGGCGCTTTCTCATAGCTCACGCTGTAGGTATCTCAGTTCGGTGTAGGTCGTTCGCTCCAAGCTGGGC
TGTGTGCACGAACCCCCCGTTCAGCCCGACCGCTGCGCCTTATCCGGTAACTATCGTCTTGAGTCCAACC
CGGTAAGACACGACTTATCGCCACTGGCAGCAGCCACTGGTAACAGGATTAGCAGAGCGAGGTATGTAGG
CGGTGCTACAGAGTTCTTGAAGTGGTGGCCTAACTACGGCTACACTAGAAGGACAGTATTTGGTATCTGC
GCTCTGCTGAAGCCAGTTACCTTCGGAAAAAGAGTTGGTAGCTCTTGATCCGGCAAACAAACCACCGCTG
GTAGCGGTGGTTTTTTTGTTTGCAAGCAGCAGATTACGCGCAGAAAAAAAGGATCTCAAGAAGATCCTTT
GATCTTTTCTACGGGGTCTGACGCTCAGTGGAACGAAAACTCACGTTAAGGGATTTTGGTCATGAGATTA
TCAAAAAGGATCTTCACCTAGATCCTTTTAAATTAAAAATGAAGTTTTAAATCAATCTAAAGTATATATG
AGTAAACTTGGTCTGACAGTTACCAATGCTTAATCAGTGAGGCACCTATCTCAGCGATCTGTCTATTTCG
TTCATCCATAGTTGCCTGACTCCCCGTCGTGTAGATAACTACGATACGGGAGGGCTTACCATCTGGCCCC
AGTGCTGCAATGATACCGCGAGACCCACGCTCACCGGCTCCAGATTTATCAGCAATAAACCAGCCAGCCG
GAAGGGCCGAGCGCAGAAGTGGTCCTGCAACTTTATCCGCCTCCATCCAGTCTATTAATTGTTGCCGGGA
AGCTAGAGTAAGTAGTTCGCCAGTTAATAGTTTGCGCAACGTTGTTGCCATTGCTACAGGCATCGTGGTG
TCACGCTCGTCGTTTGGTATGGCTTCATTCAGCTCCGGTTCCCAACGATCAAGGCGAGTTACATGATCCC
CCATGTTGTGCAAAAAAGCGGTTAGCTCCTTCGGTCCTCCGATCGTTGTCAGAAGTAAGTTGGCCGCAGT
GTTATCACTCATGGTTATGGCAGCACTGCATAATTCTCTTACTGTCATGCCATCCGTAAGATGCTTTTCT
GTGACTGGTGAGTACTCAACCAAGTCATTCTGAGAATAGTGTATGCGGCGACCGAGTTGCTCTTGCCCGG
CGTCAATACGGGATAATACCGCGCCACATAGCAGAACTTTAAAAGTGCTCATCATTGGAAAACGTTCTTC
GGGGCGAAAACTCTCAAGGATCTTACCGCTGTTGAGATCCAGTTCGATGTAACCCACTCGTGCACCCAAC
TGATCTTCAGCATCTTTTACTTTCACCAGCGTTTCTGGGTGAGCAAAAACAGGAAGGCAAAATGCCGCAA
AAAAGGGAATAAGGGCGACACGGAAATGTTGAATACTCATACTCTTCCTTTTTCAATATTATTGAAGCAT
TTATCAGGGTTATTGTCTCATGAGCGGATACATATTTGAATGTATTTAGAAAAATAAACAAATAGGGGTT
CCGCGCACATTTCCCCGAAAAGTGCCACCTGACGTCTAAGAAACCATTATTATCATGACATTAACCTATA
AAAATAGGCGTATCACGAGGCCCTTTCGTCTTCAC
Features (pLannotate 1.2.2; 17 found; start..end, strand, type, name):
     10..54      +  promoter       T5 promoter: bacteriophage T5 promoter for E. coli RNA polymerase, with embedded lac operator
     62..78      +  protein_bind   lac operator: The lac repressor binds to the lac operator to inhibit transcription in E. coli. This inhibition can be relieved by adding lactose or isopropyl-β-D-thiogalactopyranoside (IPTG). lac repressor encoded by lacI
    127..144     +  CDS            6xHis: 6xHis affinity tag
    166..855     +  CDS            msGFP2: photostable monomeric superfolder GFP (Valbuena et al., 2020)
    952..1046    +  terminator     lambda t0 terminator: transcription terminator from phage lambda
   1061..1089    +  promoter       cat promoter (fragment): promoter of the E. coli cat gene encoding chloramphenicol acetyltransferase
   1090..1746    +  CDS            cat: CAT_ECOLX - Experimental evidence at protein level: Swiss-Prot protein existence level 1. This enzyme is an effector of chloramphenicol resistance in bacteria. From Escherichia coli. This protein is used as a marker in many commonly used cloning vectors, such as pACYC184.
   1814..1900    +  terminator     rrnB T1 terminator: Escherichia coli rrnB; transcription terminator T1 from the E. coli rrnB gene
   1923..1940    -  promoter       tet promoter (fragment): E. coli promoter for tetracycline efflux protein gene
   1959..1980    -  protein_bind   CAP binding site: CAP binding activates transcription in the presence of cAMP. E. coli catabolite activator protein
   1993..3075    -  CDS            lacI: lac repressor; lacI; The lac repressor binds to the lac operator to inhibit transcription in E. coli. This inhibition can be relieved by adding lactose or isopropyl-β-D-thiogalactopyranoside (IPTG).
   3076..3153    -  promoter       lacIq promoter: lacI (mutant); In the lacIq allele, a single base change in the promoter boosts expression of the lacI gene about 10-fold.
   3202..3243    +  CDS            rop (fragment): Rop protein, which maintains plasmids at low copy number; rop
   3345..3485    +  misc_feature   bom: basis of mobility region from pBR322
   3671..4259    -  rep_origin     ori: high-copy-number ColE1/pMB1/pBR322/pUC origin of replication
   4430..5290    -  CDS            AmpR: β-lactamase; bla; confers resistance to ampicillin, carbenicillin, and related antibiotics
   5291..5395    -  promoter       AmpR promoter: bla
