[The description below was written by a language model from this plasmid's Addgene catalogue record and pLannotate feature annotations shown in this document.]
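Description:
pQE81XN-msYFP is a 5,495 bp bacterial expression plasmid built on the pQE81XN backbone and designed to produce a 6xHis-tagged form of the fluorescent protein msYFP in E. coli. It replicates from a ColE1/pMB1-type origin, accompanied by the pBR322 bom region and only a short remnant of rop, and is selected with ampicillin through a β-lactamase gene driven by its own promoter. The record lists the copy number as unknown.

Expression is driven by the bacteriophage T5 promoter, which is read by the host E. coli RNA polymerase. It carries an embedded lac operator and is followed by a second lac operator. The plasmid supplies its own lac repressor from a lacI gene under the up-mutated lacIq promoter, so transcription should be tightly repressed until it is relieved by IPTG or lactose, without depending on a specialised host strain. Downstream of the operators, the N-terminal 6xHis tag precedes the fluorescent protein coding sequence, which was cloned between NcoI and NotI sites. The lambda t0 terminator ends the transcript. The automated annotation labels this open reading frame as msGFP2, a photostable monomeric superfolder GFP. This presumably reflects close sequence similarity between msYFP and that protein, although the record does not describe their relationship or list the distinguishing mutations.

After the terminator comes a chloramphenicol acetyltransferase gene preceded by only a fragment of its promoter and followed by the rrnB T1 terminator. Chloramphenicol is not listed as a selection. The His tag makes the construct suited to inducible overexpression and metal-affinity purification of recombinant msYFP, for example for in vitro characterisation.
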