Addgene plasmid #218960: pQE81XN-msYFP
Purpose: Expresses Hisx6-Tagged msYFP in bacteria
Depositing lab: Benjamin Glick. Depositing organization: University of Chicago.
Backbone
  Vector backbone: pQE81XN
  Vector type: Bacterial Expression
Growth in bacteria
  Bacterial resistance: Ampicillin, 100 μg/mL
  Growth temperature: 37°C
  Growth strain: DH5alpha
  Copy number: Unknown
Gene/Insert
  Gene/Insert name: msYFP
  Promoter: T5
  Tag / fusion protein: 6X-His
  Cloning method: Restriction Enzyme; 5′ cloning site NcoI (unknown if destroyed); 3′ cloning site NotI (unknown if destroyed)
  Sequencing primers: 5′ AATAGATTCAATTGTGAGCGGATAACAATTTCA; 3′ ACCCGGGGTACCGAGTGATCTAGA
Terms and licenses: Academic/Nonprofit Terms; Industry Terms: Not Available to Industry
How to cite: pQE81XN-msYFP was a gift from Benjamin Glick (Addgene plasmid # 218960 ; http://n2t.net/addgene:218960 ; RRID:Addgene_218960)
